>Addgene plasmid #79266 | PGL3-Ogt (-178 to +233 bp) | depositor partial sequence | sequence record 148425 | OGT 5'
GAGCCCTTAACCCGGAGTTGCCTAGACAGGGTTGTCGCATGCGCTCTCTACAGTCATGTTTGTCGCAATG
GACCTTGGGCGGAAGGTTACGTAAGAGCAAATGACTTTGATTACAGTCACTTGGTCGGTAGTCTTGTTAC
GCGCTACCTCCGCGGGGTACTTGATTATAACAGAAAGTAGTTCCGGCTTGTGTTGTTTCGGTCGAGGAGC
CCTCGCCGCCATTTCAAGACAGTGAGAGGTAGATGTCTACCAAGAGTTCCTAAGATTCGAGTTCAGTATT
CTGTGCCGCCCCCTGAGCCCTTCAAAACACTGATACGGCTGCTGCCTTTTTTCTGCTACTTCTAGAACCA
TTCTTGTCAGTAGTGGCGGCAGTAGAAGTCAATTACCCCTTGTTCTATCTCAAGAAGCTCC
