>Addgene plasmid #79266 | PGL3-Ogt (-178 to +233 bp) | addgene partial sequence | sequence record 151982 | RVprimer3 5'-CTAGCAAAATAGGCTGTCCC-3'
TTTCTCTATCGATAGGTACCGAGCTCGAGCCCTTAACCCGGAGTTGCCTAGACAGGGTTGTCGCATGCGC
TCTCTACAGTCATGTTTGTCGCAATGGACCTTGGGCGGAAGGTTACGTAAGAGCAAATGACTTTGATTAC
AGTCACTTGGTCGGTAGTCTTGTTACGCGCTACCTCCGCGGGGTACTTGATTATAACAGAAAGTAGTTCC
GGCTTGTGTTGTTTCGGTCGAGGAGCCCTCGCCGCCATTTCAAGACAGTGAGAGGTAGATGTCTACCAAG
AGTTCCTAAGATTCGAGTTCAGTATTCTGTGCCGCCCCCTGAGCCCTTCAAAACACTGATACGGCTGCTG
CCTTTTTTCTGCTACTTCTAGAACCATTCTTGTCAGTAGTGGCGGCAGTAGAAGTCAATTACCCCTTGTT
CTATCTCAAGAAGCTCCCTCGAGATCTGCGATCTAAGTAAGCTTGGCATTCCGGTACTGTTGGTAAAGCC
ACCATGGAAGACGCCAAAAACATAAAGAAAGGCCCGGCGCCATTCTATCCGCTGGAAGATGGAACCGCTG
GAGAGCAACTGCATAAGGCTATGAAGAGATACGCCCTGGTTCCTGGAACAATTGCTTTTACAGATGCACA
TATCGAGGTGGACATCACTTACGCTGAGTACTTCGAAATGTCCGTTCGGTTGGCAGAAGCTATGAAACGA
TATGGGCTGAATACAAATCACAGAATCGTCGTATGCAGTGAAAACTCTCTTCAATTCTTTATGCCGGTGT
TGGGCGCGTTATTTATCGGAGTTGCAGTTGCGCCCGCGAACGACATTTATAATGAACGTGA
