>Addgene plasmid #79266 | PGL3-Ogt (-178 to +233 bp) | addgene partial sequence | sequence record 151983 | LucNRev 5'-CCTTATGCAGTTGCTCTCC-3'
GGCGCCGGGCCTTTCTTTATGTTTTTGGCGTCTTCCATGGTGGCTTTACCAACAGTACCGGAATGCCAAG
CTTACTTAGATCGCAGATCTCGAGGGAGCTTCTTGAGATAGAACAAGGGGTAATTGACTTCTACTGCCGC
CACTACTGACAAGAATGGTTCTAGAAGTAGCAGAAAAAAGGCAGCAGCCGTATCAGTGTTTTGAAGGGCT
CAGGGGGCGGCACAGAATACTGAACTCGAATCTTAGGAACTCTTGGTAGACATCTACCTCTCACTGTCTT
GAAATGGCGGCGAGGGCTCCTCGACCGAAACAACACAAGCCGGAACTACTTTCTGTTATAATCAAGTACC
CCGCGGAGGTAGCGCGTAACAAGACTACCGACCAAGTGACTGTAATCAAAGTCATTTGCTCTTACGTAAC
CTTCCGCCCAAGGTCCATTGCGACAAACATGACTGTAGAGAGCGCATGCGACAACCCTGTCTAGGCAACT
CCGGGTTAAGGGCTCGAGCTCGGTACCTATCGATAGAGAAATGTTCTGGCACCTGCACTTGCACTGGGGA
CAGCCTATTTTGCTAGTTTGTTTTGTTTCGTTTTGTTTTGATGGAGAGCGTATGTTAGTACTATCGATTC
ACACAAAAAACCAACACACAGATGTAATGAAAATAAAGATATTTTATTGCGGCCGCTCCAAGTACCTCCC
GTACCTTAATATTACTTACTTATCATGGTAGCTTGGGCTGGCGTAATAGCGAAGAGGCCCGCACCGATCG
CCCTTCCCAACAGTTGCGCAGCCTGAATGGCGAATGGCAAATTGTAAGCGTTAATATTTTGTTAA
