[The description below was written by a language model from this plasmid's Addgene catalogue record.]
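Description:
PGL3-Ogt (-178 to +233 bp) is a promoter-reporter plasmid built on the pGL3-Basic backbone, a 4818 bp vector that is catalogued here as a mammalian expression type. pGL3-Basic is a standard firefly luciferase reporter vector that carries the luciferase coding sequence without any eukaryotic promoter or enhancer of its own, so luciferase output in transfected cells depends on the regulatory activity of whatever fragment is placed upstream. The plasmid is maintained in E. coli as a high-copy construct under ampicillin selection. No feature table accompanies the record, so the individual backbone elements are not itemised beyond what the backbone name implies.

The insert is a fragment of the mouse Ogt gene, which encodes O-linked N-acetylglucosamine transferase. It spans positions -178 to +233, presumably numbered relative to the transcription start site, although the record does not define the reference point. It was cloned by restriction digestion between SacI at the 5′ end and XhoI at the 3′ end, and both sites are retained, so the fragment can be excised or exchanged. In this arrangement the proximal Ogt promoter region drives the luciferase reporter.

The stated purpose is to identify the cis- and trans-acting elements that control Ogt transcription. The coordinates in the name suggest a defined promoter fragment for comparison with other segments, though the record does not list related constructs. The associated work concerns regulation of O-GlcNAc transferase and O-GlcNAcase expression by the transcription factor E2F1, so the plasmid suits luciferase assays testing how such factors affect Ogt promoter activity.
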