Addgene plasmid #79266: PGL3-Ogt (-178 to +233 bp)
Purpose: To identify the Cis and Trans acting elements that control Ogt gene transcription.
Depositing lab: Steven Jones. Depositing organization: University of Louisville. Publication: E2F1 Transcription Factor Regulates O-linked N-acetylglucosamine (O-GlcNAc) Transferase and O-GlcNAcase Expression. Muthusamy S, Hong KU, Dassanayaka S, Hamid T, Jones SP. J Biol Chem. 2015 Dec 25;290(52):31013-24. doi: 10.1074/jbc.M115.677534. Epub 2015 Nov 2. PubMed 26527687.
Backbone
  Vector backbone: PGL3-Basic
  Backbone manufacturer: Promega
  Backbone size w/o insert (bp): 4818
  Vector type: Mammalian Expression
Growth in bacteria
  Bacterial resistance: Ampicillin, 100 μg/mL
  Growth temperature: 37°C
  Growth strain: DH5alpha
  Copy number: High Copy
Gene/Insert
  Gene/Insert name: Ogt promoter element (alt name: Ogt gene fragment -178 to +233 bp)
  Species: M. musculus (mouse)
  Entrez Gene: Ogt (a.k.a. 1110038P24Rik, 4831420N21Rik, AI115525, OG, Ogtl)
  Cloning method: Restriction Enzyme; 5′ cloning site SacI (not destroyed); 3′ cloning site XhoI (not destroyed)
  Sequencing primers: 5′ GAGCCCTTAACCCGGAGTT; 3′ GGAGCTTCTTGAGATAGAAC
Terms and licenses: Academic/Nonprofit Terms; Industry Terms: Not Available to Industry
How to cite: PGL3-Ogt (-178 to +233 bp) was a gift from Steven Jones (Addgene plasmid # 79266 ; http://n2t.net/addgene:79266 ; RRID:Addgene_79266)
